>Addgene plasmid #235101 | VN518 pBR-rpoA-IP4 | addgene full sequence | sequence record 469030 | Addgene NGS Result
GCAATAAAAAATCAAATCGGATTTCACTATATAATCTCACTTTATCTAAGATGAATCCGATGGAAGCATC
CTGTTTTCTCTCAATTTTTTTATCTAAAACCCAGCGTTCGATGCTTCTTTGAGCGAACGATCAAAAATAA
GTGCCTTCCCATCAAAAAAATATTGACAACATAAAAAACTTTGTGTTATACTTGTAACGCTACATGGAGA
TTAACTCAATCTAGCTAGAGAGGCTTTACACTTTATGCTTCCGGCTCGTATAATGTGTGGAATTGTGAGC
GGATAACAATTTCACACAGGAAACAGCTATGACCATGATTACGGATTCACTGGAACTCTAGACCAAAGAG
AGGACACAATGCAGGGTTCTGTGACAGAGTTTCTAAAACCGCGCCTGGTTGATATCGAGCAAGTGAGTTC
GACGCACGCCAAGGTGACCCTTGAGCCTTTAGAGCGTGGCTTTGGCCATACTCTGGGTAACGCACTGCGC
CGTATTCTGCTCTCATCGATGCCGGGTTGCGCGGTGACCGAGGTTGAGATTGATGGTGTACTACATGAGT
ACAGCACCAAAGAAGGCGTTCAGGAAGATATCCTGGAAATCCTGCTCAACCTGAAAGGGCTGGCGGTGAG
AGTTCAGGGCAAAGATGAAGTTATTCTTACCTTGAATAAATCTGGCATTGGCCCTGTGACTGCAGCCGAT
ATCACCCACGACGGTGATGTCGAAATCGTCAAGCCGCAGCACGTGATCTGCCACCTGACCGATGAGAACG
CGTCTATTAGCATGCGTATCAAAGTTCAGCGCGGTCGTGGTTATGTGCCGGCTTCTACCCGAATTCATTC
GGAAGAAGATGAGCGCCCAATCGGCCGTCTGCTGGTCGACGCATGCTACAGCCCTGTGGAGCGTATTGCC
TACAATGTTGAAGCAGCGCGTGTAGAACAGCGTACCGACCTGGACAAGCTGGTCATCGAAATGGAAACCA
ACGGCACAATCGATCCTGAAGAGGCGATTCGTCGTGCGGCAACCATTCTGGCTGAACAACTGGAAGCTTT
CGTTGACTTACGTGATGTACGTCAGCCTGAAGTGAAAGAAGAGAAACCAGAGGCGGCCGCAGCAAGCACC
GAAGAAAAATGGGCACGTCTGGCACGTCGTATTGCAGGCGCAGGCGGTGTTACCCTGGATGGTTTTGGTT
GAGGATCCTCTACGCCGGACGCATCGTGGCCGGCATCACCGGCGCCACAGGTGCGGTTGCTGGCGCCTAT
ATCGCCGACATCACCGATGGGGAAGATCGGGCTCGCCACTTCGGGCTCATGAGCGCTTGTTTCGGCGTGG
GTATGGTGGCAGGCCCCGTGGCCGGGGGACTGTTGGGCGCCATCTCCTTGCATGCACCATTCCTTGCGGC
GGCGGTGCTCAACGGCCTCAACCTACTACTGGGCTGCTTCCTAATGCAGGAGTCGCATAAGGGAGAGCGT
CGACCGATGCCCTTGAGAGCCTTCAACCCAGTCAGCTCCTTCCGGTGGGCGCGGGGCATGACTATCGTCG
CCGCACTTATGACTGTCTTCTTTATCATGCAACTCGTAGGACAGGTGCCGGCAGCGCTCTGGGTCATTTT
CGGCGAGGACCGCTTTCGCTGGAGCGCGACGATGATCGGCCTGTCGCTTGCGGTATTCGGAATCTTGCAC
GCCCTCGCTCAAGCCTTCGTCACTGGTCCCGCCACCAAACGTTTCGGCGAGAAGCAGGCCATTATCGCCG
GCATGGCGGCCGACGCGCTGGGCTACGTCTTGCTGGCGTTCGCGACGCGAGGCTGGATGGCCTTCCCCAT
TATGATTCTTCTCGCTTCCGGCGGCATCGGGATGCCCGCGTTGCAGGCCATGCTGTCCAGGCAGGTAGAT
GACGACCATCAGGGACAGCTTCAAGGATCGCTCGCGGCTCTTACCAGCCTAACTTCGATCATTGGACCGC
TGATCGTCACGGCGATTTATGCCGCCTCGGCGAGCACATGGAACGGGTTGGCATGGATTGTAGGCGCCGC
CCTATACCTTGTCTGCCTCCCCGCGTTGCGTCGCGGTGCATGGAGCCGGGCCACCTCGACCTGAATGGAA
GCCGGCGGCACCTCGCTAACGGATTCACCACTCCAAGAATTGGAGCCAATCAATTCTTGCGGAGAACTGT
GAATGCGCAAACCAACCCTTGGCAGAACATATCCATCGCGTCCGCCATCTCCAGCAGCCGCACGCGGCGC
ATCTCGGGCAGCGTTGGGTCCTGGCCACGGGTGCGCATGATCGTGCTCCTGTCGTTGAGGACCCGGCTAG
GCTGGCGGGGTTGCCTTACTGGTTAGCAGAATGAATCACCGATACGCGAGCGAACGTGAAGCGACTGCTG
CTGCAAAACGTCTGCGACCTGAGCAACAACATGAATGGTCTTCGGTTTCCGTGTTTCGTAAAGTCTGGAA
ACGCGGAAGTCAGCGCCCTGCACCATTATGTTCCGGATCTGCATCGCAGGATGCTGCTGGCTACCCTGTG
GAACACCTACATCTGTATTAACGAAGCGCTGGCATTGACCCTGAGTGATTTTTCTCTGGTCCCGCCGCAT
CCATACCGCCAGTTGTTTACCCTCACAACGTTCCAGTAACCGGGCATGTTCATCATCAGTAACCCGTATC
GTGAGCATCCTCTCTCGTTTCATCGGTATCATTACCCCCATGAACAGAAATCCCCCTTACACGGAGGCAT
CAGTGACCAAACAGGAAAAAACCGCCCTTAACATGGCCCGCTTTATCAGAAGCCAGACATTAACGCTTCT
GGAGAAACTCAACGAGCTGGACGCGGATGAACAGGCAGACATCTGTGAATCGCTTCACGACCACGCTGAT
GAGCTTTACCGCAGCTGCCTCGCGCGTTTCGGTGATGACGGTGAAAACCTCTGACACATGCAGCTCCCGG
AGACGGTCACAGCTTGTCTGTAAGCGGATGCCGGGAGCAGACAAGCCCGTCAGGGCGCGTCAGCGGGTGT
TGGCGGGTGTCGGGGCGCAGCCATGACCCAGTCACGTAGCGATAGCGGAGTGTATACTGGCTTAACTATG
CGGCATCAGAGCAGATTGTACTGAGAGTGCACCATATGCGGTGTGAAATACCGCACAGATGCGTAAGGAG
AAAATACCGCATCAGGCGCTCTTCCGCTTCCTCGCTCACTGACTCGCTGCGCTCGGTCGTTCGGCTGCGG
CGAGCGGTATCAGCTCACTCAAAGGCGGTAATACGGTTATCCACAGAATCAGGGGATAACGCAGGAAAGA
ACATGTGAGCAAAAGGCCAGCAAAAGGCCAGGAACCGTAAAAAGGCCGCGTTGCTGGCGTTTTTCCATAG
GCTCCGCCCCCCTGACGAGCATCACAAAAATCGACGCTCAAGTCAGAGGTGGCGAAACCCGACAGGACTA
TAAAGATACCAGGCGTTTCCCCCTGGAAGCTCCCTCGTGCGCTCTCCTGTTCCGACCCTGCCGCTTACCG
GATACCTGTCCGCCTTTCTCCCTTCGGGAAGCGTGGCGCTTTCTCATAGCTCACGCTGTAGGTATCTCAG
TTCGGTGTAGGTCGTTCGCTCCAAGCTGGGCTGTGTGCACGAACCCCCCGTTCAGCCCGACCGCTGCGCC
TTATCCGGTAACTATCGTCTTGAGTCCAACCCGGTAAGACACGACTTATCGCCACTGGCAGCAGCCACTG
GTAACAGGATTAGCAGAGCGAGGTATGTAGGCGGTGCTACAGAGTTCTTGAAGTGGTGGCCTAACTACGG
CTACACTAGAAGGACAGTATTTGGTATCTGCGCTCTGCTGAAGCCAGTTACCTTCGGAAAAAGAGTTGGT
AGCTCTTGATCCGGCAAACAAACCACCGCTGGTAGCGGTGGTTTTTTTGTTTGCAAGCAGCAGATTACGC
GCAGAAAAAAAGGATCTCAAGAAGATCCTTTGATCTTTTCTACGGGGTCTGACGCTCAGTGGAACGAAAA
CTCACGTTAAGGGATTTTGGTCATGAGATTATCAAAAAGGATCTTCACCTAGATCCTTTTAAATTAAAAA
TGAAGTTTTAAATCAATCTAAAGTATATATGAGTAAACTTGGTCTGACAGTTACCAATGCTTAATCAGTG
AGGCACCTATCTCAGCGATCTGTCTATTTCGTTCATCCATAGTTGCCTGACTCCCCGTCGTGTAGATAAC
TACGATACGGGAGGGCTTACCATCTGGCCCCAGTGCTGCAATGATACCGCGAGACCCACGCTCACCGGCT
CCAGATTTATCAGCAATAAACCAGCCAGCCGGAAGGGCCGAGCGCAGAAGTGGTCCTGCAACTTTATCCG
CCTCCATCCAGTCTATTAATTGTTGCCGGGAAGCTAGAGTAAGTAGTTCGCCAGTTAATAGTTTGCGCAA
CGTTGTTGCCATTGCTGCAGGCATCGTGGTGTCACGCTCGTCGTTTGGTATGGCTTCATTCAGCTCCGGT
TCCCAACGATCAAGGCGAGTTACATGATCCCCCATGTTGTGCAAAAAAGCGGTTAGCTCCTTCGGTCCTC
CGATCGTTGTCAGAAGTAAGTTGGCCGCAGTGTTATCACTCATGGTTATGGCAGCACTGCATAATTCTCT
TACTGTCATGCCATCCGTAAGATGCTTTTCTGTGACTGGTGAGTACTCAACCAAGTCATTCTGAGAATAG
TGTATGCGGCGACCGAGTTGCTCTTGCCCGGCGTCAACACGGGATAATACCGCGCCACATAGCAGAACTT
TAAAAGTGCTCATCATTGGAAAACGTTCTTCGGGGCGAAAACTCTCAAGGATCTTACCGCTGTTGAGATC
CAGTTCGATGTAACCCACTCGTGCACCCAACTGATCTTCAGCATCTTTTACTTTCACCAGCGTTTCTGGG
TGAGCAAAAACAGGAAGGCAAAATGCCGCAAAAAAGGGAATAAGGGCGACACGGAAATGTTGAATACTCA
TACTCTTCCTTTTTCAATATTATTGAAGCATTTATCAGGGTTATTGTCTCATGAGCGGATACATATTTGA
ATGTATTTAGAAAAATAAACAAATAGGGGTTCCGCGCACATTTCCCCGAAAAGTGCCACCTGACGTCTAA
GAAACCATTATTATCATGACATTAACCTATAAAAATAGGCGTATCACGAGGCCCTTTGGATAACCAGAA
Features (pLannotate 1.2.2; 11 found; start..end, strand, type, name):
    235..265     +  promoter       lac UV5 promoter: E. coli lac promoter with an "up" mutation
    273..289     +  protein_bind   lac operator: The lac repressor binds to the lac operator to inhibit transcription in E. coli. This inhibition can be relieved by adding lactose or isopropyl-β-D-thiogalactopyranoside (IPTG). lac repressor encoded by lacI
    309..333     +  CDS            lacZα (fragment): LacZα fragment of β-galactosidase; lacZ fragment
    359..1102    +  CDS            rpoA (fragment): RPOA_ECO24 - Experimental evidence at protein level: Swiss-Prot protein existence level 1. DNA-dependent RNA polymerase catalyzes the transcription of DNA into RNA using the four ribonucleoside triphosphates as substrates. From Escherichia coli O139:H28 (strain E24377A / ETEC).
   1193..2094    +  CDS            TcR (fragment): tetracycline efflux protein; tet; confers resistance to tetracycline
   2336..2716    -  CDS            YPB1_ECOLX: Protein predicted: Swiss-Prot protein existence level 4. From Escherichia coli.
   2733..2924    +  CDS            rop: Rop protein, which maintains plasmids at low copy number; rop
   3026..3166    +  misc_feature   bom: basis of mobility region from pBR322
   3352..3940    -  rep_origin     ori: high-copy-number ColE1/pMB1/pBR322/pUC origin of replication
   4111..4971    -  CDS            AmpR: β-lactamase; bla; confers resistance to ampicillin, carbenicillin, and related antibiotics
   4972..5076    -  promoter       AmpR promoter: bla
