[The description below was written by a language model from this plasmid's Addgene catalogue record and pLannotate feature annotations shown in this document.]
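Description:
VN518 pBR-rpoA-IP4 is a pBR322-type bacterial expression plasmid built for a quantitative bacterial two-hybrid (qB2H) assay of protein-protein interactions. It replicates from the ColE1/pMB1 origin and retains the rop gene and bom region of pBR322. The presence of rop fits the low copy number given in the catalogue, even though the annotation software applies its generic "high-copy" label to this origin family. Selection is by ampicillin through the bla gene and its native promoter. Only a fragment of the tetracycline resistance gene is annotated, downstream of the cloning region, so it is presumably a non-functional backbone remnant. The record also specifies a dedicated growth strain, SB39, which suggests the plasmid is meant to be used in a particular host background.

The payload is a fusion of an annotated fragment of the E. coli RNA polymerase alpha subunit (rpoA) to IP4, a short synthetic insert of 93 bp placed at the C-terminal side of rpoA between NotI and BamHI sites that remain intact. The record does not say what IP4 is or what it binds. Expression is driven by a tandem lpp plus lacUV5 promoter according to the catalogue. The feature table detects the lacUV5 element followed by a lac operator, which would place expression under lac repressor control and make it IPTG-inducible. In bacterial two-hybrid systems of this general design, the alpha-subunit fusion recruits RNA polymerase to a reporter promoter when its fused peptide interacts with a partner protein tethered to DNA nearby, so that reporter output reflects interaction strength. This plasmid supplies the polymerase-linked IP4 component; the partner and reporter are not described in this record.
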