Addgene plasmid #235101: VN518 pBR-rpoA-IP4
Purpose: Quantitative bacterial two-hybrid (qB2H). Expresses IP4.
Depositing lab: Oscar Ramos. Depositing organization: Commissariat Energie Atomique (CEA), Saclay. Publication: Optimized Quantitative Bacterial Two-Hybrid (qB2H) for Protein-Protein Interaction Assessment. Guyot A, Maillard E, Ferreira-Pinto K, Plancon-Arnould L, Nadaradjane AA, Guerois R, Ochsenbein F, Martin L, Ramos OHP. Comput Struct Biotechnol J. 2026 May 25;35(1):0098. doi: 10.34133/csbj.0098. eCollection 2026. PubMed 42199375.
Backbone
  Vector backbone: pBR
  Backbone size w/o insert (bp): 5094
  Vector type: Bacterial Expression, Synthetic Biology ; Quantitative bacterial two-hybrid (qB2H)
Growth in bacteria
  Bacterial resistance: Ampicillin, 100 μg/mL
  Growth temperature: 37°C
  Growth strain: SB39 (Addgene #235121)
  Copy number: Low Copy
Gene/Insert
  Gene/Insert name: IP4
  Species: Synthetic
  Insert size (bp): 93
  Promoter: lpp+lacUV5
  Tag / fusion protein: rpoA (N terminal on insert)
  Cloning method: Restriction Enzyme; 5′ cloning site NotI (not destroyed); 3′ cloning site BamHI (not destroyed)
  Sequencing primers: 5′ GAACAGCGTACCGACCTGGAC; 3′ CAGTAGTAGGTTGAGGCCGTT
Terms and licenses: Academic/Nonprofit Terms; Industry Terms: Not Available to Industry
Depositor comments: Please note that this plasmid may require a unique bacterial strain, so make sure to confirm that you can also obtain the appropriate growth strain. Please contact us or contact our distributors if you have any questions. Please visit https://doi.org/10.1101/2025.10.29.680610 for bioRxiv preprint.
How to cite: VN518 pBR-rpoA-IP4 was a gift from Oscar Ramos (Addgene plasmid # 235101 ; http://n2t.net/addgene:235101 ; RRID:Addgene_235101)
