>Addgene plasmid #235101 | VN518 pBR-rpoA-IP4 | depositor partial sequence | sequence record 462552 | rpoA-IP4
ATGCAGGGTTCTGTGACAGAGTTTCTAAAACCGCGCCTGGTTGATATCGAGCAAGTGAGTTCGACGCACG
CCAAGGTGACCCTTGAGCCTTTAGAGCGTGGCTTTGGCCATACTCTGGGTAACGCACTGCGCCGTATTCT
GCTCTCATCGATGCCGGGTTGCGCGGTGACCGAGGTTGAGATTGATGGTGTACTACATGAGTACAGCACC
AAAGAAGGCGTTCAGGAAGATATCCTGGAAATCCTGCTCAACCTGAAAGGGCTGGCGGTGAGAGTTCAGG
GCAAAGATGAAGTTATTCTTACCTTGAATAAATCTGGCATTGGCCCTGTGACTGCAGCCGATATCACCCA
CGACGGTGATGTCGAAATCGTCAAGCCGCAGCACGTGATCTGCCACCTGACCGATGAGAACGCGTCTATT
AGCATGCGTATCAAAGTTCAGCGCGGTCGTGGTTATGTGCCGGCTTCTACCCGAATTCATTCGGAAGAAG
ATGAGCGCCCAATCGGCCGTCTGCTGGTCGACGCATGCTACAGCCCTGTGGAGCGTATTGCCTACAATGT
TGAAGCAGCGCGTGTAGAACAGCGTACCGACCTGGACAAGCTGGTCATCGAAATGGAAACCAACGGCACA
ATCGATCCTGAAGAGGCGATTCGTCGTGCGGCAACCATTCTGGCTGAACAACTGGAAGCTTTCGTTGACT
TACGTGATGTACGTCAGCCTGAAGTGAAAGAAGAGAAACCAGAGGCGGCCGCAGCAAGCACCGAAGAAAA
ATGGGCACGTCTGGCACGTCGTATTGCAGGCGCAGGCGGTGTTACCCTGGATGGTTTTGGTTGA
