>Addgene plasmid #235101 | VN518 pBR-rpoA-IP4 | depositor partial sequence | sequence record 462553 | Ampicillin resistance
ATGAGTATTCAACATTTCCGTGTCGCCCTTATTCCCTTTTTTGCGGCATTTTGCCTTCCTGTTTTTGCTC
ACCCAGAAACGCTGGTGAAAGTAAAAGATGCTGAAGATCAGTTGGGTGCACGAGTGGGTTACATCGAACT
GGATCTCAACAGCGGTAAGATCCTTGAGAGTTTTCGCCCCGAAGAACGTTTTCCAATGATGAGCACTTTT
AAAGTTCTGCTATGTGGCGCGGTATTATCCCGTGTTGACGCCGGGCAAGAGCAACTCGGTCGCCGCATAC
ACTATTCTCAGAATGACTTGGTTGAGTACTCACCAGTCACAGAAAAGCATCTTACGGATGGCATGACAGT
AAGAGAATTATGCAGTGCTGCCATAACCATGAGTGATAACACTGCGGCCAACTTACTTCTGACAACGATC
GGAGGACCGAAGGAGCTAACCGCTTTTTTGCACAACATGGGGGATCATGTAACTCGCCTTGATCGTTGGG
AACCGGAGCTGAATGAAGCCATACCAAACGACGAGCGTGACACCACGATGCCTGCAGCAATGGCAACAAC
GTTGCGCAAACTATTAACTGGCGAACTACTTACTCTAGCTTCCCGGCAACAATTAATAGACTGGATGGAG
GCGGATAAAGTTGCAGGACCACTTCTGCGCTCGGCCCTTCCGGCTGGCTGGTTTATTGCTGATAAATCTG
GAGCCGGTGAGCGTGGGTCTCGCGGTATCATTGCAGCACTGGGGCCAGATGGTAAGCCCTCCCGTATCGT
AGTTATCTACACGACGGGGAGTCAGGCAACTATGGATGAACGAAATAGACAGATCGCTGAGATAGGTGCC
TCACTGATTAAGCATTGGTAA
